Addgene plasmid #18347: T4 Lysozyme 7004A
Depositing lab: Brian Matthews. Depositing organization: University of Oregon.
Backbone
  Vector backbone: pHS1403
  Backbone size w/o insert (bp): 5000
  Vector type: Bacterial Expression
Growth in bacteria
  Bacterial resistance: Ampicillin, 100 μg/mL
  Growth temperature: 37°C
  Growth strain: DH5alpha
  Copy number: High Copy
Gene/Insert
  Gene/Insert name: T4 Lysozyme (alt name: 7004A)
  Species: Bacteriophage T4
  Insert size (bp): 600
  Mutation: R52A N53A T54A N55A G56A V57A I58A
  GenBank ID: NP_049736
  Entrez Gene: e (a.k.a. T4p123)
  Cloning method: Restriction Enzyme; 5′ cloning site BamHI (not destroyed); 3′ cloning site HindIII (not destroyed)
  Sequencing primers: 5′ na; 3′ GGCGTATCACGAGGCCC
Terms and licenses: Academic/Nonprofit Terms; Industry Terms: Not Available to Industry
Depositor comments: The BamHI site is 27 bp from the ATG and the HindIII site is 115 bp from the stop.
How to cite: T4 Lysozyme 7004A was a gift from Brian Matthews (Addgene plasmid # 18347 ; http://n2t.net/addgene:18347 ; RRID:Addgene_18347)
