[The description below was written by a language model from this plasmid's Addgene catalogue record.]
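Description:
T4 Lysozyme 7004A is a bacterial expression plasmid built on the pHS1403 backbone (about 5 kb without insert). It carries a mutant version of the bacteriophage T4 lysozyme gene (gene e). The plasmid confers ampicillin resistance, is described as high copy, and is propagated in standard E. coli cloning strains such as DH5alpha. The record does not state the promoter that drives expression, the origin of replication or any fusion tags, and no feature table is provided, so these details of the backbone cannot be confirmed here.

The insert is roughly 600 bp and was placed between BamHI and HindIII sites, both of which are retained. According to the depositor's comments, the BamHI site lies 27 bp from the ATG and the HindIII site 115 bp from the stop codon, so the fragment includes short flanking regions around the coding sequence and can be excised or transferred intact.

The defining feature is a block of seven consecutive alanine substitutions: R52A, N53A, T54A, N55A, G56A, V57A and I58A. Residues 52 to 58 are therefore replaced by a continuous polyalanine stretch. T4 lysozyme is a widely used model protein for studying folding, stability and tolerance to sequence change. A multiple-alanine replacement of this type fits experiments asking how much side-chain information in a contiguous segment is needed to maintain structure and activity, although the record does not state the purpose. The construct would typically be used to produce the variant protein in E. coli for biophysical, crystallographic or enzymatic characterisation.
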