>Addgene plasmid #18347 | T4 Lysozyme 7004A | addgene partial sequence | sequence record 24135 | 3primeUP
CTNGAAAAGCCGCTCATTAGGCGGGCTCAGATCTGCTCATGTTTGACAGCTTATCATCGATAAGCTTCGG
CAATAAATTCTTGATATGTTTTCATATGTTTCCTTTAAATATTTTAATTAGTAATTGTCTATTCAAGTAA
TTGTGAATATACTATCACAATTCCAAGAGAAAGTAAACAGCTTTATAGATTTTTATACGCGTCCCAAGTG
CCAGTTCTAAACGTTGTAATGACTCGTTTTGCGCGATTAGGTGTTTGATTATACCATCTACTTTTAGCTA
AGTTAACTGCTGCTTCATCCCAGCGTTTTTGTTGAAGCATACGTAAAGAGTTAGTAAATCCTGCCACACC
GGTTTCTCCCATTTGGAAAACCATATTAATCAATGCACAGCGACGAACCGCATCAAGAGAATCATAAACC
GGTTTTAATTTAGCATTTCTCAGAATTCCGCGAACAGCAGCATCAACATCCTGATTAAAGAGTTTTTCAG
CCTCATCTTTTGTAGCTGCAGCAGCGGCAGCAGCCCCAATAGCTTTATCTAATTCAGATTTAGCAGCATT
AAGTGATGGACTTTTTGTAAGCAAATGACCGATGCCAATAGTGTAATAGCCTTCTGTGTCTTTATAGATT
TTAAGTCTAAGACCTTCATCTATACGTAACATTTCAAATATATTCATAATACCTCCTAAGCATCGATGGA
TCCTGTTTCCTGTGTGAAATTGTTATCCGCTCACAATTCCACACATTATACGAGCCGATGATTAATTGTC
AACAGGGGGATGGGGAGTAAGCTGATCCTGTTTCCTGTGTGAAATTGTTATCCGCTCACAATTCCACACA
TTATACGAGCCGATGATTAATTGTCAACAGGGGGGATGGGGAGNAAGCTCNTCGANGGANCGACCTGNTT
CCNGGGNGAAANTGNNANCCGCNCNCAATCCNCNCATTANNCNAGCCGGAAGCNANGNGNAAGNCNGGGG
GGGGCNNANGGNNNGNNCNANTNNNNNNNNNNGNNNGNNNNNCNGGCCNNNTTNCNNNNNNGGAAANNNG
NNNGGNCNNGNNNNCNNNNNNANGGNNNNNNANCNNNNNNNNNNGGNNNNNNNN
